>Addgene plasmid #155211 | pET_3E2H.37 | addgene full sequence | sequence record 308008 | Addgene NGS Result
ATTCTTGAAGACGAAAGGGCCTCGTGATACGCCTATTTTTATAGGTTAATGTCATGATAATAATGGTTTC
TTAGACGTCAGGTGGCACTTTTCGGGGAAATGTGCGCGGAACCCCTATTTGTTTATTTTTCTAAATACAT
TCAAATATGTATCCGCTCATGAGACAATAACCCTGATAAATGCTTCAATAATATTGAAAAAGGAAGAGTA
TGAGTATTCAACATTTCCGTGTCGCCCTTATTCCCTTTTTTGCGGCATTTTGCCTTCCTGTTTTTGCTCA
CCCAGAAACGCTGGTGAAAGTAAAAGATGCTGAAGATCAGTTGGGTGCACGAGTGGGTTACATCGAACTG
GATCTCAACAGCGGTAAGATCCTTGAGAGTTTTCGCCCCGAAGAACGTTTTCCAATGATGAGCACTTTTA
AAGTTCTGCTATGTGGCGCGGTATTATCCCGTGTTGACGCCGGGCAAGAGCAACTCGGTCGCCGCATACA
CTATTCTCAGAATGACTTGGTTGAGTACTCACCAGTCACAGAAAAGCATCTTACGGATGGCATGACAGTA
AGAGAATTATGCAGTGCTGCCATAACCATGAGTGATAACACTGCGGCCAACTTACTTCTGACAACGATCG
GAGGACCGAAGGAGCTAACCGCTTTTTTGCACAACATGGGGGATCATGTAACTCGCCTTGATCGTTGGGA
ACCGGAGCTGAATGAAGCCATACCAAACGACGAGCGTGACACCACGATGCCTGCAGCAATGGCAACAACG
TTGCGCAAACTATTAACTGGCGAACTACTTACTCTAGCTTCCCGGCAACAATTAATAGACTGGATGGAGG
CGGATAAAGTTGCAGGACCACTTCTGCGCTCGGCCCTTCCGGCTGGCTGGTTTATTGCTGATAAATCTGG
AGCCGGTGAGCGTGGGTCTCGCGGTATCATTGCAGCACTGGGGCCAGATGGTAAGCCCTCCCGTATCGTA
GTTATCTACACGACGGGGAGTCAGGCAACTATGGATGAACGAAATAGACAGATCGCTGAGATAGGTGCCT
CACTGATTAAGCATTGGTAACTGTCAGACCAAGTTTACTCATATATACTTTAGATTGATTTAAAACTTCA
TTTTTAATTTAAAAGGATCTAGGTGAAGATCCTTTTTGATAATCTCATGACCAAAATCCCTTAACGTGAG
TTTTCGTTCCACTGAGCGTCAGACCCCGTAGAAAAGATCAAAGGATCTTCTTGAGATCCTTTTTTTCTGC
GCGTAATCTGCTGCTTGCAAACAAAAAAACCACCGCTACCAGCGGTGGTTTGTTTGCCGGATCAAGAGCT
ACCAACTCTTTTTCCGAAGGTAACTGGCTTCAGCAGAGCGCAGATACCAAATACTGTCCTTCTAGTGTAG
CCGTAGTTAGGCCACCACTTCAAGAACTCTGTAGCACCGCCTACATACCTCGCTCTGCTAATCCTGTTAC
CAGTGGCTGCTGCCAGTGGCGATAAGTCGTGTCTTACCGGGTTGGACTCAAGACGATAGTTACCGGATAA
GGCGCAGCGGTCGGGCTGAACGGGGGGTTCGTGCACACAGCCCAGCTTGGAGCGAACGACCTACACCGAA
CTGAGATACCTACAGCGTGAGCTATGAGAAAGCGCCACGCTTCCCGAAGGGAGAAAGGCGGACAGGTATC
CGGTAAGCGGCAGGGTCGGAACAGGAGAGCGCACGAGGGAGCTTCCAGGGGGAAACGCCTGGTATCTTTA
TAGTCCTGTCGGGTTTCGCCACCTCTGACTTGAGCGTCGATTTTTGTGATGCTCGTCAGGGGGGCGGAGC
CTATGGAAAAACGCCAGCAACGCGGCCTTTTTACGGTTCCTGGCCTTTTGCTGGCCTTTTGCTCACATGT
TCTTTCCTGCGTTATCCCCTGATTCTGTGGATAACCGTATTACCGCCTTTGAGTGAGCTGATACCGCTCG
CCGCAGCCGAACGACCGAGCGCAGCGAGTCAGTGAGCGAGGAAGCGGAAGAGCGCCTGATGCGGTATTTT
CTCCTTACGCATCTGTGCGGTATTTCACACCGCAATGGTGCACTCTCAGTACAATCTGCTCTGATGCCGC
ATAGTTAAGCCAGTATACACTCCGCTATCGCTACGTGACTGGGTCATGGCTGCGCCCCGACACCCGCCAA
CACCCGCTGACGCGCCCTGACGGGCTTGTCTGCTCCCGGCATCCGCTTACAGACAAGCTGTGACCGTCTC
CGGGAGCTGCATGTGTCAGAGGTTTTCACCGTCATCACCGAAACGCGCGAGGCAGCTGCGGTAAAGCTCA
TCAGCGTGGTCGTGAAGCGATTCACAGATGTCTGCCTGTTCATCCGCGTCCAGCTCGTTGAGTTTCTCCA
GAAGCGTTAATGTCTGGCTTCTGATAAAGCGGGCCATGTTAAGGGCGGTTTTTTCCTGTTTGGTCACTGA
TGCCTCCGTGTAAGGGGGATTTCTGTTCATGGGGGTAATGATACCGATGAAACGAGAGAGGATGCTCACG
ATACGGGTTACTGATGATGAACATGCCCGGTTACTGGAACGTTGTGAGGGTAAACAACTGGCGGTATGGA
TGCGGCGGGACCAGAGAAAAATCACTCAGGGTCAATGCCAGCGCTTCGTTAATACAGATGTAGGTGTTCC
ACAGGGTAGCCAGCAGCATCCTGCGATGCAGATCCGGAACATAATGGTGCAGGGCGCTGACTTCCGCGTT
TCCAGACTTTACGAAACACGGAAACCGAAGACCATTCATGTTGTTGCTCAGGTCGCAGACGTTTTGCAGC
AGCAGTCGCTTCACGTTCGCTCGCGTATCGGTGATTCATTCTGCTAACCAGTAAGGCAACCCCGCCAGCC
TAGCCGGGTCCTCAACGACAGGAGCACGATCATGCGCACCCGTGGCCAGGACCCAACGCTGCCCGAGATG
CGCCGCGTGCGGCTGCTGGAGATGGCGGACGCGATGGATATGTTCTGCCAAGGGTTGGTTTGCGCATTCA
CAGTTCTCCGCAAGAATTGATTGGCTCCAATTCTTGGAGTGGTGAATCCGTTAGCGAGGTGCCGCCGGCT
TCCATTCAGGTCGAGGTGGCCCGGCTCCATGCACCGCGACGCAACGCGGGGAGGCAGACAAGGTATAGGG
CGGCGCCTACAATCCATGCCAACCCGTTCCATGTGCTCGCCGAGGCGGCATAAATCGCCGTGACGATCAG
CGGTCCAATGATCGAAGTTAGGCTGGTAAGAGCCGCGAGCGATCCTTGAAGCTGTCCCTGATGGTCGTCA
TCTACCTGCCTGGACAGCATGGCCTGCAACGCGGGCATCCCGATGCCGCCGGAAGCGAGAAGAATCATAA
TGGGGAAGGCCATCCAGCCTCGCGTCGCGAACGCCAGCAAGACGTAGCCCAGCGCGTCGGCCGCCATGCC
GGCGATAATGGCCTGCTTCTCGCCGAAACGTTTGGTGGCGGGACCAGTGACGAAGGCTTGAGCGAGGGCG
TGCAAGATTCCGAATACCGCAAGCGACAGGCCGATCATCGTCGCGCTCCAGCGAAAGCGGTCCTCGCCGA
AAATGACCCAGAGCGCTGCCGGCACCTGTCCTACGAGTTGCATGATAAAGAAGACAGTCATAAGTGCGGC
GACGATAGTCATGCCCCGCGCCCACCGGAAGGAGCTGACTGGGTTGAAGGCTCTCAAGGGCATCGGTCGA
GATCCCGGTGCCTAATGAGTGAGCTAACTTACATTAATTGCGTTGCGCTCACTGCCCGCTTTCCAGTCGG
GAAACCTGTCGTGCCAGCTGCATTAATGAATCGGCCAACGCGCGGGGAGAGGCGGTTTGCGTATTGGGCG
CCAGGGTGGTTTTTCTTTTCACCAGTGAGACGGGCAACAGCTGATTGCCCTTCACCGCCTGGCCCTGAGA
GAGTTGCAGCAAGCGGTCCACGCTGGTTTGCCCCAGCAGGCGAAAATCCTGTTTGATGGTGGTTAACGGC
GGGATATAACATGAGCTGTCTTCGGTATCGTCGTATCCCACTACCGAGATATCCGCACCAACGCGCAGCC
CGGACTCGGTAATGGCGCGCATTGCGCCCAGCGCCATCTGATCGTTGGCAACCAGCATCGCAGTGGGAAC
GATGCCCTCATTCAGCATTTGCATGGTTTGTTGAAAACCGGACATGGCACTCCAGTCGCCTTCCCGTTCC
GCTATCGGCTGAATTTGATTGCGAGTGAGATATTTATGCCAGCCAGCCAGACGCAGACGCGCCGAGACAG
AACTTAATGGGCCCGCTAACAGCGCGATTTGCTGGTGACCCAATGCGACCAGATGCTCCACGCCCAGTCG
CGTACCGTCTTCATGGGAGAAAATAATACTGTTGATGGGTGTCTGGTCAGAGACATCAAGAAATAACGCC
GGAACATTAGTGCAGGCAGCTTCCACAGCAATGGCATCCTGGTCATCCAGCGGATAGTTAATGATCAGCC
CACTGACGCGTTGCGCGAGAAGATTGTGCACCGCCGCTTTACAGGCTTCGACGCCGCTTCGTTCTACCAT
CGACACCACCACGCTGGCACCCAGTTGATCGGCGCGAGATTTAATCGCCGCGACAATTTGCGACGGCGCG
TGCAGGGCCAGACTGGAGGTGGCAACGCCAATCAGCAACGACTGTTTGCCCGCCAGTTGTTGTGCCACGC
GGTTGGGAATGTAATTCAGCTCCGCCATCGCCGCTTCCACTTTTTCCCGCGTTTTCGCAGAAACGTGGCT
GGCCTGGTTCACCACGCGGGAAACGGTCTGATAAGAGACACCGGCATACTCTGCGACATCGTATAACGTT
ACTGGTTTCACATTCACCACCCTGAATTGACTCTCTTCCGGGCGCTATCATGCCATACCGCGAAAGGTTT
TGCGCCATTCGATGGTGTCCGGGATCTCGACGCTCTCCCTTATGCGACTCCTGCATTAGGAAGCAGCCCA
GTAGTAGGTTGAGGCCGTTGAGCACCGCCGCCGCAAGGAATGGTGCATGCAAGGAGATGGCGCCCAACAG
TCCCCCGGCCACGGGGCCTGCCACCATACCCACGCCGAAACAAGCGCTCATGAGCCCGAAGTGGCGAGCC
CGATCTTCCCCATCGGTGATGTCGGCGATATAGGCGCCAGCAACCGCACCTGTGGCGCCGGTGATGCCGG
CCACGATGCGTCCGGCGTAGAGGATCGAGATCTCGATCCCGCGAAATTAATACGACTCACTATAGGGGAA
TTGTGAGCGGATAACAATTCCCCTCTAGAAATAATTTTGTTTAACTTTAAGAAGGAGATATACATATGGG
TGGTCACCATCACCACCATCATTGGTCCGGTCCGACCTGCAAAATCACCGTTCGTCTGAACGACCGTGGT
ATCATCAAAACCGTTAACACCATCTCTGGTGGTTCTCGTCGTGCGCTGGAAGCGATCGAAGAAGCGCGTC
AGGCGGGTATGGACGTTACCTTCGACTGCGGTGGTGAACTGCGTGAACAGCTGGAAAAAGTTCAGGAAGT
TGTTGAAAAATAATAGGCTGAGCAATAACTAGCATAACCCCTTGGGGCCTCTAAACGGGTCTTGAGGGGT
TTTTTGCTGAAAGGAGGAACTATATCCGGATATCCCGCAAGAGGCCCGGCAGTACCGGCATAACCAAGCC
TATGCCTACAGCATCCAGGGTGACGGTGCCGAGGATGACGATGAGCGCATTGTTAGATTTCATACACGGT
GCCTGACTGCGTTAGCAATTTAACTGTGATAAACTACCGCATTAAAGCTTATCGATGATAAGCTGTCAAA
CATGAGA
Features (pLannotate 1.2.2; 17 found; start..end, strand, type, name):
    105..209     +  promoter       AmpR promoter: bla
    210..1070    +  CDS            AmpR: β-lactamase; bla; confers resistance to ampicillin, carbenicillin, and related antibiotics
   1241..1829    +  rep_origin     ori: high-copy-number ColE1/pMB1/pBR322/pUC origin of replication
   2015..2154    -  misc_feature   bom: basis of mobility region from pBR322
   2256..2447    -  CDS            rop: Rop protein, which maintains plasmids at low copy number; rop
   2464..2844    +  CDS            YPB1_ECOLX: Protein predicted: Swiss-Prot protein existence level 4. From Escherichia coli.
   3086..3710    -  CDS            TcR (fragment): tetracycline efflux protein; tet; confers resistance to tetracycline
   3725..3746    -  protein_bind   CAP binding site: CAP binding activates transcription in the presence of cAMP. E. coli catabolite activator protein
   3759..4841    -  CDS            lacI: lac repressor; lacI; The lac repressor binds to the lac operator to inhibit transcription in E. coli. This inhibition can be relieved by adding lactose or isopropyl-β-D-thiogalactopyranoside (IPTG).
   4842..4919    -  promoter       lacI promoter: lacI
   4927..5206    -  CDS            TcR (fragment): tetracycline efflux protein; tet; confers resistance to tetracycline
   5228..5246    +  promoter       T7 promoter: promoter for bacteriophage T7 RNA polymerase
   5247..5271    +  protein_bind   lac operator: The lac repressor binds to the lac operator to inhibit transcription in E. coli. This inhibition can be relieved by adding lactose or isopropyl-β-D-thiogalactopyranoside (IPTG). lac repressor encoded by lacI
   5286..5308    +  RBS            RBS: efficient ribosome binding site from bacteriophage T7 gene 10 (Olins and Rangwala, 1989)
   5559..5606    +  terminator     T7 terminator: transcription terminator for bacteriophage T7 RNA polymerase
   5629..5733    -  CDS            TcR (fragment): tetracycline efflux protein; tet; confers resistance to tetracycline
   5781..5809    -  promoter       tet promoter: E. coli promoter for tetracycline efflux protein gene
