[The description below was written by a language model from this plasmid's Addgene catalogue record and pLannotate feature annotations shown in this document.]
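Description:
pET_3E2H.37 is a bacterial expression plasmid built on the pET11b backbone (about 5.8 kb) for producing the de novo designed protein 3E2H.37 in E. coli. It is propagated through a ColE1/pMB1-type origin accompanied by the pBR322 bom region and the rop gene, which restrains copy number, and it is selected with ampicillin through the β-lactamase gene under its own promoter. Several fragments of the tetracycline resistance gene and the tet promoter are also detected. These are non-functional remnants of the pBR322 ancestry, interrupted by the lacI and T7 expression cassettes, rather than a usable marker.

The payload is a short synthetic open reading frame of 237 bp, recorded as carrying a 6x His tag at its N terminus. The automated annotation does not label the insert or the tag, but the unannotated interval between the ribosome binding site and the T7 terminator is where the coding sequence would sit. Expression is driven by a T7 promoter immediately followed by a lac operator, with the efficient phage T7 gene 10 ribosome binding site upstream of the insert and the T7 terminator downstream. The plasmid also carries lacI with its own promoter, so the lac repressor keeps the T7lac promoter quiet until an inducer such as IPTG is added. Transcription requires a host that supplies T7 RNA polymerase.

The His tag allows purification by immobilised metal affinity chromatography. The construct comes from work on bottom-up computational design of functional proteins with complex structural features, where it serves to make recombinant 3E2H.37; the record does not specify the downstream assays.
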