Addgene plasmid #155211: pET_3E2H.37
Purpose: Expresses 3E2H.37 de novo designed protein in E.coli
Depositing lab: Bruno Correia. Depositing organization: Swiss Federal Institute of Technology (EPFL). Publication: Bottom-up de novo design of functional proteins with complex structural features. Yang C, Sesterhenn F, Bonet J, van Aalen EA, Scheller L, Abriata LA, Cramer JT, Wen X, Rosset S, Georgeon S, Jardetzky T, Krey T, Fussenegger M, Merkx M, Correia BE. Nat Chem Biol. 2021 Apr;17(4):492-500. doi: 10.1038/s41589-020-00699-x. Epub 2021 Jan 4. PubMed 33398169.
Backbone
  Vector backbone: pET11b
  Total vector size (bp): 5820
  Vector type: Bacterial Expression
Growth in bacteria
  Bacterial resistance: Ampicillin, 100 μg/mL
  Growth temperature: 37°C
  Growth strain: DH5alpha
  Copy number: Unknown
Gene/Insert
  Gene/Insert name: 3E2H.37
  Species: Synthetic
  Insert size (bp): 237
  Tag / fusion protein: 6x His Tag (N terminal on insert)
Terms and licenses: Academic/Nonprofit Terms; Industry Terms: Not Available to Industry
How to cite: pET_3E2H.37 was a gift from Bruno Correia (Addgene plasmid # 155211 ; http://n2t.net/addgene:155211 ; RRID:Addgene_155211)
